Addgene plasmid #87574: pBW768_pCAG-PV1-FRT-lox2272-BFP-BGHpA
Purpose: PV1 for 2-input, 4-output decoder circuit
Depositing lab: Wilson Wong. Depositing organization: Boston University Main Campus. Publication: Large-scale design of robust genetic circuits with multiple inputs and outputs for mammalian cells. Weinberg BH, Pham NT, Caraballo LD, Lozanoski T, Engel A, Bhatia S, Wong WW. Nat Biotechnol. 2017 Mar 27. doi: 10.1038/nbt.3805. PubMed 28346402.
Backbone
  Vector backbone: pCAGGS
  Vector type: Mammalian Expression, Cre/Lox, Synthetic Biology
Growth in bacteria
  Bacterial resistance: Ampicillin, 100 μg/mL
  Growth temperature: 37°C
  Growth strain: NEB Stable
  Copy number: High Copy
Gene/Insert
  Gene/Insert name: mtagBFP
  Species: Synthetic
Terms and licenses: Academic/Nonprofit Terms; Industry Terms: Not Available to Industry
How to cite: pBW768_pCAG-PV1-FRT-lox2272-BFP-BGHpA was a gift from Wilson Wong (Addgene plasmid # 87574 ; http://n2t.net/addgene:87574 ; RRID:Addgene_87574)
