[The description below was written by a language model from this plasmid's Addgene catalogue record and pLannotate feature annotations shown in this document.]
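Description:
pBW768_pCAG-PV1-FRT-lox2272-BFP-BGHpA is a roughly 6 kb mammalian expression plasmid built on the pCAGGS backbone and classed as a Cre/Lox synthetic-biology vector. It is maintained in E. coli through a high-copy ColE1/pUC-type origin and selected with ampicillin via the β-lactamase gene and its native promoter. Backbone remnants typical of pCAGGS are also annotated. These include the rabbit β-globin polyadenylation region, lac promoter/operator fragments, and an SV40 origin and poly(A) signal; the SV40 origin can support episomal replication in cells expressing large T antigen.

The payload is driven by the CAG promoter, made up of the CMV immediate-early enhancer, the chicken β-actin promoter and a chimeric β-actin/β-globin intron, which gives strong constitutive transcription in most mammalian cells. Downstream lie a single minimal FRT site and a single lox2272 site in tandem. They are followed directly by a mammalian codon-optimised monomeric blue fluorescent protein (mTagBFP/TagBFP) and the bovine growth hormone polyadenylation signal. Only one copy of each recombinase site is annotated and no intervening stop cassette appears. The arrangement therefore resembles the configuration in which the promoter reads straight through the residual sites into BFP.

The record gives the purpose as "PV1" for a 2-input, 4-output decoder circuit, part of a recombinase-based logic platform for mammalian cells in which the FRT and lox2272 sites point to Flp and Cre as the inputs. What "PV1" stands for is not defined in the record. One plausible reading is that it represents a defined state of the decoder used as a reference for blue fluorescent output, but this is an inference.
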