Features (pLannotate 1.2.2; 21 found; start..end, strand, type, name):
      1..861     -  CDS            AmpR: β-lactamase; bla; confers resistance to ampicillin, carbenicillin, and related antibiotics
    862..966     -  promoter       AmpR promoter: bla
    997..1376    +  enhancer       CMV enhancer: human cytomegalovirus immediate early enhancer
   1378..1653    +  promoter       chicken β-actin promoter: No description available
   1654..2669    +  intron         chimeric intron: chimera between introns from chicken β-actin and rabbit β-globin
   2795..2828    +  protein_bind   FRT (minimal): supports FLP-mediated excision but not integration (Turan and Bode, 2011) FLP recombinase from the Saccharomyces cerevisiae 2μ plasmid
   2830..2863    +  protein_bind   lox2272: Cre-mediated recombination occurs in the 8-bp core sequence (GGATACTT). lox2272 sites are compatible with each other, but incompatible with loxP or loxN sites (Lee and Saito, 1988). Cre recombinase
   2879..3580    +  CDS            TagBFP: monomeric blue fluorescent protein mammalian codon-optimized
   3581..3805    +  polyA_signal   bGH poly(A) signal: bovine growth hormone polyadenylation signal
   3809..3830    +  promoter       SV40 promoter (fragment): SV40 enhancer and early promoter
   3974..4045    +  CDS            HBB (fragment): HBB_PONPY - Experimental evidence at transcript level: Swiss-Prot protein existence level 2. Involved in oxygen transport from the lung to the various peripheral tissues. From Pongo pygmaeus (Bornean orangutan).
   4116..4171    +  polyA_signal   β-globin poly(A) signal: rabbit β-globin polyadenylation signal (Gil and Proudfoot, 1987)
   4556..4572    -  protein_bind   lac operator: The lac repressor binds to the lac operator to inhibit transcription in E. coli. This inhibition can be relieved by adding lactose or isopropyl-β-D-thiogalactopyranoside (IPTG). lac repressor encoded by lacI
   4580..4610    -  promoter       lac promoter: promoter for the E. coli lac operon
   4625..4646    -  protein_bind   CAP binding site: CAP binding activates transcription in the presence of cAMP. E. coli catabolite activator protein
   4659..4698    -  CDS            lacI (fragment): lac repressor; lacI; The lac repressor binds to the lac operator to inhibit transcription in E. coli. This inhibition can be relieved by adding lactose or isopropyl-β-D-thiogalactopyranoside (IPTG).
   4705..4727    +  promoter       SV40 promoter (fragment): SV40 enhancer and early promoter
   4731..4865    +  rep_origin     SV40 ori: SV40 origin of replication
   4885..5019    +  polyA_signal   SV40 poly(A) signal: SV40 polyadenylation signal
   5021..5075    -  CDS            lacI (fragment): lac repressor; lacI; The lac repressor binds to the lac operator to inhibit transcription in E. coli. This inhibition can be relieved by adding lactose or isopropyl-β-D-thiogalactopyranoside (IPTG).
   5258..5846    -  rep_origin     ori: high-copy-number ColE1/pMB1/pBR322/pUC origin of replication
>Addgene plasmid #87574 | pBW768_pCAG-PV1-FRT-lox2272-BFP-BGHpA | depositor full sequence | sequence record 173406 | pBW768_pCAG-PV1-FRT-lox2272-BFP-BGHpA sequence 6016 bps
TTACCAATGCTTAATCAGTGAGGCACCTATCTCAGCGATCTGTCTATTTCGTTCATCCATAGTTGCCTGA
CTCCCCGTCGTGTAGATAACTACGATACGGGAGGGCTTACCATCTGGCCCCAGTGCTGCAATGATACCGC
GAGACCCACGCTCACCGGCTCCAGATTTATCAGCAATAAACCAGCCAGCCGGAAGGGCCGAGCGCAGAAG
TGGTCCTGCAACTTTATCCGCCTCCATCCAGTCTATTAATTGTTGCCGGGAAGCTAGAGTAAGTAGTTCG
CCAGTTAATAGTTTGCGCAACGTTGTTGCCATTGCTACAGGCATCGTGGTGTCACGCTCGTCGTTTGGTA
TGGCTTCATTCAGCTCCGGTTCCCAACGATCAAGGCGAGTTACATGATCCCCCATGTTGTGCAAAAAAGC
GGTTAGCTCCTTCGGTCCTCCGATCGTTGTCAGAAGTAAGTTGGCCGCAGTGTTATCACTCATGGTTATG
GCAGCACTGCATAATTCTCTTACTGTCATGCCATCCGTAAGATGCTTTTCTGTGACTGGTGAGTACTCAA
CCAAGTCATTCTGAGAATAGTGTATGCGGCGACCGAGTTGCTCTTGCCCGGCGTCAATACGGGATAATAC
CGCGCCACATAGCAGAACTTTAAAAGTGCTCATCATTGGAAAACGTTCTTCGGGGCGAAAACTCTCAAGG
ATCTTACCGCTGTTGAGATCCAGTTCGATGTAACCCACTCGTGCACCCAACTGATCTTCAGCATCTTTTA
CTTTCACCAGCGTTTCTGGGTGAGCAAAAACAGGAAGGCAAAATGCCGCAAAAAAGGGAATAAGGGCGAC
ACGGAAATGTTGAATACTCATACTCTTCCTTTTTCAATATTATTGAAGCATTTATCAGGGTTATTGTCTC
ATGAGCGGATACATATTTGAATGTATTTAGAAAAATAAACAAATAGGGGTTCCGCGCACATTTCCCCGAA
AAGTGCCACCTGGGTCGACATTGATTATTGACTAGTTATTAATAGTAATCAATTACGGGGTCATTAGTTC
ATAGCCCATATATGGAGTTCCGCGTTACATAACTTACGGTAAATGGCCCGCCTGGCTGACCGCCCAACGA
CCCCCGCCCATTGACGTCAATAATGACGTATGTTCCCATAGTAACGCCAATAGGGACTTTCCATTGACGT
CAATGGGTGGAGTATTTACGGTAAACTGCCCACTTGGCAGTACATCAAGTGTATCATATGCCAAGTACGC
CCCCTATTGACGTCAATGACGGTAAATGGCCCGCCTGGCATTATGCCCAGTACATGACCTTATGGGACTT
TCCTACTTGGCAGTACATCTACGTATTAGTCATCGCTATTACCATGGTCGAGGTGAGCCCCACGTTCTGC
TTCACTCTCCCCATCTCCCCCCCCTCCCCACCCCCAATTTTGTATTTATTTATTTTTTAATTATTTTGTG
CAGCGATGGGGGCGGGGGGGGGGGGGGCGCGCGCCAGGCGGGGCGGGGCGGGGCGAGGGGCGGGGCGGGG
CGAGGCGGAAAGGTGCGGCGGCAGCCAATCAGAGCGGCGCGCTCCGAAAGTTTCCTTTTATGGCGAGGCG
GCGGCGGCGGCGGCCCTATAAAAAGCGAAGCGCGCGGCGGGCGGGAGTCGCTGCGTTGCCTTCGCCCCGT
GCCCCGCTCCGCGCCGCCTCGCGCCGCCCGCCCCGGCTCTGACTGACCGCGTTACTCCCACAGGTGAGCG
GGCGGGACGGCCCTTCTCCTCCGGGCTGTAATTAGCGCTTGGTTTAATGACGGCTCGTTTCTTTTCTGTG
GCTGCGTGAAAGCCTTAAAGGGCTCCGGGAGGGCCCTTTGTGCGGGGGGGAGCGGCTCGGGGGGTGCGTG
CGTGTGTGTGTGCGTGGGGAGCGCCGCGTGCGGCTCCGCGCTGCCCGGCGGCTGTGAGCGCTGCGGGCGC
GGCGCGGGGCTTTGTGCGCTCCGCAGTGTGCGCGAGGGGAGCGCGGCCGGGGGCGGTGCCCCGCGGTGCG
GGGGGGGCTGCGAGGGGAACAAAGGCTGCGTGCGGGGTGTGTGCGTGGGGGGGTGAGCAGGGGGTGTGGG
CGCGGCGGTCGGGCTGTAACCCCCCCCTGCACCCCCCTCCCCGAGTTGCTGAGCACGGCCCGGCTTCGGG
TGCGGGGCTCCGTACGGGGCGTGGCGCGGGGCTCGCCGTGCCGGGCGGGGGGTGGCGGCAGGTGGGGGTG
CCGGGCGGGGCGGGGCCGCCTCGGGCCGGGGAGGGCTCGGGGGAGGGGCGCGGCGGCCCCCGGAGCGCCG
GCGGCTGTCGAGGCGCGGCGAGCCGCAGCCATTGCCTTTTATGGTAATCGTGCGAGAGGGCGCAGGGACT
TCCTTTGTCCCAAATCTGTGCGGAGCCGAAATCTGGGAGGCGCCGCCGCACCCCCTCTAGCGGGCGCGGG
GCGAAGCGGTGCGGCGCCGGCAGGAAGGAAATGGGCGGGGAGGGCCTTCGTGCGTCGCCGCGCCGCCGTC
CCCTTCTCCCTCTCCAGCCTCGGGGCTGTCCGCGGGGGGACGGCTGCCTTCGGGGGGGACGGGGCAGGGC
GGGGTTCGGCTTCTGGCGTGTGACCGGCGGCTCTAGAGCCTCTGCTAACCATGTTCATGCCTTCTTCTTT
TTCCTACAGCTCCTGGGCAACGTGCTGGTTATTGTGCTGTCTCATCATTTTGGCAAAGAATTGATTAATT
CGAGCGAAGGCGCGCCCATTACTCGCATCCATTCTCAGGCTGTCTCGTCTCGTCTCGCACGCGTGAAGTT
CCTATTCTCTAGAAAGTATAGGAACTTCGATAACTTCGTATAGGATACTTTATACGAAGTTATACCGGTG
CCGCCACCATGAGCGAGCTGATTAAGGAGAACATGCACATGAAGCTGTACATGGAGGGCACCGTGGACAA
CCATCACTTCAAGTGCACATCCGAGGGCGAAGGCAAGCCCTACGAGGGCACCCAGACCATGAGAATCAAG
GTGGTCGAGGGCGGCCCTCTCCCCTTCGCCTTCGACATCCTGGCTACTAGCTTCCTCTACGGCAGCAAGA
CCTTCATCAACCACACCCAGGGCATCCCCGACTTCTTCAAGCAGTCCTTCCCTGAGGGCTTCACATGGGA
GAGAGTCACCACATACGAAGACGGGGGCGTGCTGACCGCTACCCAGGACACCAGCCTCCAGGACGGCTGC
CTCATCTACAACGTCAAGATCAGAGGGGTGAACTTCACATCCAACGGCCCTGTGATGCAGAAGAAAACAC
TCGGCTGGGAGGCCTTCACCGAGACGCTGTACCCCGCTGACGGCGGCCTGGAAGGCAGAAACGACATGGC
CCTGAAGCTCGTGGGCGGGAGCCATCTGATCGCAAACATCAAGACCACATATAGATCCAAGAAACCCGCT
AAGAACCTCAAGATGCCTGGCGTCTACTATGTGGACTACAGACTGGAAAGAATCAAGGAGGCCAACAACG
AGACCTACGTCGAGCAGCACGAGGTGGCAGTGGCCAGATACTGCGACCTCCCTAGCAAACTGGGGCACAA
GCTTAATTAACTGTGCCTTCTAGTTGCCAGCCATCTGTTGTTTGCCCCTCCCCCGTGCCTTCCTTGACCC
TGGAAGGTGCCACTCCCACTGTCCTTTCCTAATAAAATGAGGAAATTGCATCGCATTGTCTGAGTAGGTG
TCATTCTATTCTGGGGGGTGGGGTGGGGCAGGACAGCAAGGGGGAGGATTGGGAAGACAATAGCAGGCAT
GCTGGGGATGCGGTGGGCTCTATGGCTTCTGAGGCGGAAAGAACCAGCTGGGGCTCTAGGGGGTATCCCC
ACGCGCCCTGTAGCGGAATTCGGTACCGCTGGGAGTTCGTAGACGGAAACAAACGCAGAATCCAAGCGCG
GCCGCCCAGGATACATAGATTACCACAACTCCGAGCCCTTCCACCGCTAGCGCACTCCTCAGGTGCAGGC
TGCCTATCAGAAGGTGGTGGCTGGTGTGGCCAATGCCCTGGCTCACAAATACCACTGAGATCTTTTTCCC
TCTGCCAAAAATTATGGGGACATCATGAAGCCCCTTGAGCATCTGACTTCTGGCTAATAAAGGAAATTTA
TTTTCATTGCAATAGTGTGTTGGAATTTTTTGTGTCTCTCACTCGGAAGGACATATGGGAGGGCAAATCA
TTTAAAACATCAGAATGAGTATTTGGTTTAGAGTTTGGCAACATATGCCCATATGCTGGCTGCCATGAAC
AAAGGTTGGCTATAAAGAGGTCATCAGTATATGAAACAGCCCCCTGCTGTCCATTCCTTATTCCATAGAA
AAGCCTTGACTTGAGGTTAGATTTTTTTTATATTTTGTTTTGTGTTATTTTTTTCTTTAACATCCCTAAA
ATTTTCCTTACATGTTTTACTAGCCAGATTTTTCCTCCTCTCCTGACTACTCCCAGTCATAGCTGTCCCT
CTTCTCTTATGGAGATCCCTCGACCTGCAGCCCAAGCTTGGCGTAATCATGGTCATAGCTGTTTCCTGTG
TGAAATTGTTATCCGCTCACAATTCCACACAACATACGAGCCGGAAGCATAAAGTGTAAAGCCTGGGGTG
CCTAATGAGTGAGCTAACTCACATTAATTGCGTTGCGCTCACTGCCCGCTTTCCAGTCGGGAAACCTGTC
GTGCCAGCGGATCCGCATCTCAATTAGTCAGCAACCATAGTCCCGCCCCTAACTCCGCCCAGTTCCGCCC
ATTCTCCGCCCCATGGCTGACTAATTTTTTTTATTTATGCAGAGGCCGAGGCCGCCTCGGCCTCTGAGCT
ATTCCAGAAGTAGTGAGGAGGCTTTTTTGGAGGCCTAGGCTTTTGCAAAAAGCTAACTTGTTTATTGCAG
CTTATAATGGTTACAAATAAAGCAATAGCATCACAAATTTCACAAATAAAGCATTTTTTTCACTGCATTC
TAGTTGTGGTTTGTCCAAACTCATCAATGTATCTTATCATGTCTGGATCCGCTGCATTAATGAATCGGCC
AACGCGCGGGGAGAGGCGGTTTGCGTATTGGGCGCTCTTCCGCTTCCTCGCTCACTGACTCGCTGCGCTC
GGTCGTTCGGCTGCGGCGAGCGGTATCAGCTCACTCAAAGGCGGTAATACGGTTATCCACAGAATCAGGG
GATAACGCAGGAAAGAACATGTGAGCAAAAGGCCAGCAAAAGGCCAGGAACCGTAAAAAGGCCGCGTTGC
TGGCGTTTTTCCATAGGCTCCGCCCCCCTGACGAGCATCACAAAAATCGACGCTCAAGTCAGAGGTGGCG
AAACCCGACAGGACTATAAAGATACCAGGCGTTTCCCCCTGGAAGCTCCCTCGTGCGCTCTCCTGTTCCG
ACCCTGCCGCTTACCGGATACCTGTCCGCCTTTCTCCCTTCGGGAAGCGTGGCGCTTTCTCATAGCTCAC
GCTGTAGGTATCTCAGTTCGGTGTAGGTCGTTCGCTCCAAGCTGGGCTGTGTGCACGAACCCCCCGTTCA
GCCCGACCGCTGCGCCTTATCCGGTAACTATCGTCTTGAGTCCAACCCGGTAAGACACGACTTATCGCCA
CTGGCAGCAGCCACTGGTAACAGGATTAGCAGAGCGAGGTATGTAGGCGGTGCTACAGAGTTCTTGAAGT
GGTGGCCTAACTACGGCTACACTAGAAGAACAGTATTTGGTATCTGCGCTCTGCTGAAGCCAGTTACCTT
CGGAAAAAGAGTTGGTAGCTCTTGATCCGGCAAACAAACCACCGCTGGTAGCGGTGGTTTTTTTGTTTGC
AAGCAGCAGATTACGCGCAGAAAAAAAGGATCTCAAGAAGATCCTTTGATCTTTTCTACGGGGTCTGACG
CTCAGTGGAACGAAAACTCACGTTAAGGGATTTTGGTCATGAGATTATCAAAAAGGATCTTCACCTAGAT
CCTTTTAAATTAAAAATGAAGTTTTAAATCAATCTAAAGTATATATGAGTAAACTTGGTCTGACAG
