>Addgene plasmid #87574 | pBW768_pCAG-PV1-FRT-lox2272-BFP-BGHpA | addgene partial sequence | sequence record 177155 | Addgene Partial NGS Result
TGCACCCCCCTCCCCGAGTTGCTGAGCACGGCCCGGCTTCGGGTGCGGGGCTCCGTACGGGGCGTGGCGC
GGGGCTCGCCGTGCCGGGCGGGGGGTGGCGGCAGGTGGGGGTGCCGGGCGGGGCGGGGCCGCCTCGGGCC
GGGGAGGGCTCGGGGGAGGGGCGCGGCGGCCCCCGGAGCGCCGGCGGCTGTCGAGGCGCGGCGAGCCGCA
GCCATTGCCTTTTATGGTAATCGTGCGAGAGGGCGCAGGGACTTCCTTTGTCCCAAATCTGTGCGGAGCC
GAAATCTGGGAGGCGCCGCCGCACCCCCTCTAGCGGGCGCGGGGCGAAGCGGTGCGGCGCCGGCAGGAAG
GAAATGGGCGGGGAGGGCCTTCGTGCGTCGCCGCGCCGCCGTCCCCTTCTCCCTCTCCAGCCTCGGGGCT
GTCCGCGGGGGGACGGCTGCCTTCGGGGGGGACGGGGCAGGGCGGGGTTCGGCTTCTGGCGTGTGACCGG
CGGCTCTAGAGCCTCTGCTAACCATGTTCATGCCTTCTTCTTTTTCCTACAGCTCCTGGGCAACGTGCTG
GTTATTGTGCTGTCTCATCATTTTGGCAAAGAATTGATTAATTCGAGCGAAGGCGCGCCCATTACTCGCA
TCCATTCTCAGGCTGTCTCGTCTCGTCTCGCACGCGTGAAGTTCCTATTCTCTAGAAAGTATAGGAACTT
CGATAACTTCGTATAGGATACTTTATACGAAGTTATACCGGTGCCGCCACCATGAGCGAGCTGATTAAGG
AGAACATGCACATGAAGCTGTACATGGAGGGCACCGTGGACAACCATCACTTCAAGTGCACATCCGAGGG
CGAAGGCAAGCCCTACGAGGGCACCCAGACCATGAGAATCAAGGTGGTCGAGGGCGGCCCTCTCCCCTTC
GCCTTCGACATCCTGGCTACTAGCTTCCTCTACGGCAGCAAGACCTTCATCAACCACACCCAGGGCATCC
CCGACTTCTTCAAGCAGTCCTTCCCTGAGGGCTTCACATGGGAGAGAGTCACCACATACGAAGACGGGGG
CGTGCTGACCGCTACCCAGGACACCAGCCTCCAGGACGGCTGCCTCATCTACAACGTCAAGATCAGAGGG
GTGAACTTCACATCCAACGGCCCTGTGATGCAGAAGAAAACACTCGGCTGGGAGGCCTTCACCGAGACGC
TGTACCCCGCTGACGGCGGCCTGGAAGGCAGAAACGACATGGCCCTGAAGCTCGTGGGCGGGAGCCATCT
GATCGCAAACATCAAGACCACATATAGATCCAAGAAACCCGCTAAGAACCTCAAGATGCCTGGCGTCTAC
TATGTGGACTACAGACTGGAAAGAATCAAGGAGGCCAACAACGAGACCTACGTCGAGCAGCACGAGGTGG
CAGTGGCCAGATACTGCGACCTCCCTAGCAAACTGGGGCACAAGCTTAATTAACTGTGCCTTCTAGTTGC
CAGCCATCTGTTGTTTGCCCCTCCCCCGTGCCTTCCTTGACCCTGGAAGGTGCCACTCCCACTGTCCTTT
CCTAATAAAATGAGGAAATTGCATCGCATTGTCTGAGTAGGTGTCATTCTATTCTGGGGGGTGGGGTGGG
GCAGGACAGCAAGGGGGAGGATTGGGAAGACAATAGCAGGCATGCTGGGGATGCGGTGGGCTCTATGGCT
TCTGAGGCGGAAAGAACCAGCTGGGGCTCTAGGGGGTATCCCCACGCGCCCTGTAGCGGAATTCGGTACC
GCTGGGAGTTCGTAGACGGAAACAAACGCAGAATCCAAGCGCGGCCGCCCAGGATACATAGATTACCACA
ACTCCGAGCCCTTCCACCGCTAGCGCACTCCTCAGGTGCAGGCTGCCTATCAGAAGGTGGTGGCTGGTGT
GGCCAATGCCCTGGCTCACAAATACCACTGAGATCTTTTTCCCTCTGCCAAAAATTATGGGGACATCATG
AAGCCCCTTGAGCATCTGACTTCTGGCTAATAAAGGAAATTTATTTTCATTGCAATAGTGTGTTGGAATT
TTTTGTGTCTCTCACTCGGAAGGACATATGGGAGGGCAAATCATTTAAAACATCAGAATGAGTATTTGGT
TTAGAGTTTGGCAACATATGCCCATATGCTGGCTGCCATGAACAAAGGTTGGCTATAAAGAGGTCATCAG
TATATGAAACAGCCCCCTGCTGTCCATTCCTTATTCCATAGAAAAGCCTTGACTTGAGGTTAGATTTTTT
TTATATTTTGTTTTGTGTTATTTTTTTCTTTAACATCCCTAAAATTTTCCTTACATGTTTTACTAGCCAG
ATTTTTCCTCCTCTCCTGACTACTCCCAGTCATAGCTGTCCCTCTTCTCTTATGGAGATCCCTCGACCTG
CAGCCCAAGCTTGGCGTAATCATGGTCATAGCTGTTTCCTGTGTGAAATTGTTATCCGCTCACAATTCCA
CACAACATACGAGCCGGAAGCATAAAGTGTAAAGCCTGGGGTGCCTAATGAGTGAGCTAACTCACATTAA
TTGCGTTGCGCTCACTGCCCGCTTTCCAGTCGGGAAACCTGTCGTGCCAGCGGATCCGCATCTCAATTAG
TCAGCAACCATAGTCCCGCCCCTAACTCCGCCCAGTTCCGCCCATTCTCCGCCCCATGGCTGACTAATTT
TTTTTATTTATGCAGAGGCCGAGGCCGCCTCGGCCTCTGAGCTATTCCAGAAGTAGTGAGGAGGCTTTTT
TGGAGGCCTAGGCTTTTGCAAAAAGCTAACTTGTTTATTGCAGCTTATAATGGTTACAAATAAAGCAATA
GCATCACAAATTTCACAAATAAAGCATTTTTTTCACTGCATTCTAGTTGTGGTTTGTCCAAACTCATCAA
TGTATCTTATCATGTCTGGATCCGCTGCATTAATGAATCGGCCAACGCGCGGGGAGAGGCGGTTTGCGTA
TTGGGCGCTCTTCCGCTTCCTCGCTCACTGACTCGCTGCGCTCGGTCGTTCGGCTGCGGCGAGCGGTATC
AGCTCACTCAAAGGCGGTAATACGGTTATCCACAGAATCAGGGGATAACGCAGGAAAGAACATGTGAGCA
AAAGGCCAGCAAAAGGCCAGGAACCGTAAAAAGGCCGCGTTGCTGGCGTTTTTCCATAGGCTCCGCCCCC
CTGACGAGCATCACAAAAATCGACGCTCAAGTCAGAGGTGGCGAAACCCGACAGGACTATAAAGATACCA
GGCGTTTCCCCCTGGAAGCTCCCTCGTGCGCTCTCCTGTTCCGACCCTGCCGCTTACCGGATACCTGTCC
GCCTTTCTCCCTTCGGGAAGCGTGGCGCTTTCTCATAGCTCACGCTGTAGGTATCTCAGTTCGGTGTAGG
TCGTTCGCTCCAAGCTGGGCTGTGTGCACGAACCCCCCGTTCAGCCCGACCGCTGCGCCTTATCCGGTAA
CTATCGTCTTGAGTCCAACCCGGTAAGACACGACTTATCGCCACTGGCAGCAGCCACTGGTAACAGGATT
AGCAGAGCGAGGTATGTAGGCGGTGCTACAGAGTTCTTGAAGTGGTGGCCTAACTACGGCTACACTAGAA
GAACAGTATTTGGTATCTGCGCTCTGCTGAAGCCAGTTACCTTCGGAAAAAGAGTTGGTAGCTCTTGATC
CGGCAAACAAACCACCGCTGGTAGCGGTGGTTTTTTTGTTTGCAAGCAGCAGATTACGCGCAGAAAAAAA
GGATCTCAAGAAGATCCTTTGATCTTTTCTACGGGGTCTGACGCTCAGTGGAACGAAAACTCACGTTAAG
GGATTTTGGTCATGAGATTATCAAAAAGGATCTTCACCTAGATCCTTTTAAATTAAAAATGAAGTTTTAA
ATCAATCTAAAGTATATATGAGTAAACTTGGTCTGACAGTTACCAATGCTTAATCAGTGAGGCACCTATC
TCAGCGATCTGTCTATTTCGTTCATCCATAGTTGCCTGACTCCCCGTCGTGTAGATAACTACGATACGGG
AGGGCTTACCATCTGGCCCCAGTGCTGCAATGATACCGCGAGACCCACGCTCACCGGCTCCAGATTTATC
AGCAATAAACCAGCCAGCCGGAAGGGCCGAGCGCAGAAGTGGTCCTGCAACTTTATCCGCCTCCATCCAG
TCTATTAATTGTTGCCGGGAAGCTAGAGTAAGTAGTTCGCCAGTTAATAGTTTGCGCAACGTTGTTGCCA
TTGCTACAGGCATCGTGGTGTCACGCTCGTCGTTTGGTATGGCTTCATTCAGCTCCGGTTCCCAACGATC
AAGGCGAGTTACATGATCCCCCATGTTGTGCAAAAAAGCGGTTAGCTCCTTCGGTCCTCCGATCGTTGTC
AGAAGTAAGTTGGCCGCAGTGTTATCACTCATGGTTATGGCAGCACTGCATAATTCTCTTACTGTCATGC
CATCCGTAAGATGCTTTTCTGTGACTGGTGAGTACTCAACCAAGTCATTCTGAGAATAGTGTATGCGGCG
ACCGAGTTGCTCTTGCCCGGCGTCAATACGGGATAATACCGCGCCACATAGCAGAACTTTAAAAGTGCTC
ATCATTGGAAAACGTTCTTCGGGGCGAAAACTCTCAAGGATCTTACCGCTGTTGAGATCCAGTTCGATGT
AACCCACTCGTGCACCCAACTGATCTTCAGCATCTTTTACTTTCACCAGCGTTTCTGGGTGAGCAAAAAC
AGGAAGGCAAAATGCCGCAAAAAAGGGAATAAGGGCGACACGGAAATGTTGAATACTCATACTCTTCCTT
TTTCAATATTATTGAAGCATTTATCAGGGTTATTGTCTCATGAGCGGATACATATTTGAATGTATTTAGA
AAAATAAACAAATAGGGGTTCCGCGCACATTTCCCCGAAAAGTGCCACCTGGGTCGACATTGATTATTGA
CTAGTTATTAATAGTAATCAATTACGGGGTCATTAGTTCATAGCCCATATATGGAGTTCCGCGTTACATA
ACTTACGGTAAATGGCCCGCCTGGCTGACCGCCCAACGACCCCCGCCCATTGACGTCAATAATGACGTAT
GTTCCCATAGTAACGCCAATAGGGACTTTCCATTGACGTCAATGGGTGGAGTATTTACGGTAAACTGCCC
ACTTGGCAGTACATCAAGTGTATCATATGCCAAGTACGCCCCCTATTGACGTCAATGACGGTAAATGGCC
CGCCTGGCATTATGCCCAGTACATGACCTTATGGGACTTTCCTACTTGGCAGTACATCTACGTATTAGTC
ATCGCTATTACCATGGTCGAGGTGAGCCCCACGTTCTGCTTCACTCTCCCCATCTCCCCCCCCTCCCCAC
CCCCAATTTTGTATTTATTTATTTTTTAATTATTTTGTGCAGCGATGGGGGCGGGGGGGGGGGGGCGCGC
